Addgene plasmid #238415: Amber-free pNL4-3 FLuc Env-RT-
Purpose: An amber-free HIV NL4-3 carrying a Firefly luciferase reporter gene, RT and Env impaired.
Depositing lab: Maolin Lu. Depositing organization: University of Texas Health Science Center at Tyler. Publication: Protocol for click labeling of HIV-1 envelope on amber-free virions prepared using genetic code expansion. Xu W, Gonepudi NK, Lu M. STAR Protoc. 2025 Jul 26;6(3):103995. doi: 10.1016/j.xpro.2025.103995. PubMed 40716060.
Backbone
  Vector backbone: pNL4-3.Luc.R-E-
  Total vector size (bp): 16395
  Modifications to backbone: There are two mutation sites in the Env gene: M147TAA and M149TAA.
  Vector type: Mammalian Expression, Lentiviral, Luciferase
Growth in bacteria
  Bacterial resistance: Ampicillin, 100 μg/mL
  Growth temperature: 30°C
  Growth strain: NEB Stable
  Copy number: High Copy
Gene/Insert
  Gene/Insert name: Firefly luciferase
  Species: Synthetic
  Insert size (bp): 1677
  Mutation: Alternation of amber stop codons "TAG" in the Luciferase gene (5014-5016) and the NES gene (6834-6836) to "TAA".
  Entrez Gene: LOC116160065 (a.k.a. PPYR_00001, LUC1, PpyLuc1, luc, luciferase)
Terms and licenses: Academic/Nonprofit Terms; Industry Terms: Not Available to Industry
How to cite: Amber-free pNL4-3 FLuc Env-RT- was a gift from Maolin Lu (Addgene plasmid # 238415 ; http://n2t.net/addgene:238415 ; RRID:Addgene_238415)
