[The description below was written by a language model from this plasmid's Addgene catalogue record and pLannotate feature annotations shown in this document.]
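Description:
Amber-free pNL4-3 FLuc Env-RT- is a roughly 16.4 kb HIV-1 NL4-3 proviral plasmid derived from the pNL4-3.Luc.R-E- reporter backbone and classed as a mammalian expression/lentiviral luciferase vector. It is maintained in E. coli through a high-copy ColE1/pUC-type origin and an ampicillin resistance (β-lactamase) gene. The short lacI, rop, bom and lacZα fragments in the feature table are remnants of the bacterial cloning backbone. The small human gene fragments annotated beside the LTRs are probably cellular flanking sequence carried over with the original provirus, although the record does not say so.

The proviral portion runs from LTR to LTR and includes the Ψ packaging signal, gag, pol, vif, a partial vpr, tat, vpu and env. A firefly luciferase coding sequence sits immediately downstream of env, at the start of the nef region, so reporter expression depends on transcription from the viral LTR. According to the record, env is disabled by replacing two methionine codons (M147 and M149) with TAA stop codons. Reverse transcriptase is also described as impaired, but the inactivating change is not specified. The defining feature is that amber (TAG) stop codons, listed for the luciferase gene and an "NES" gene, were recoded to TAA. This removes native amber codons that would otherwise be read through during amber suppression.

The associated work concerns genetic code expansion. The plasmid supplies the viral core and genome for producing virions, presumably with an amber-tagged Env provided in trans that incorporates a noncanonical amino acid for site-specific click labeling. The Env and RT defects keep the resulting particles from replicating.
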