Features (pLannotate 1.2.2; 22 found; start..end, strand, type, name):
    403..457     -  CDS            lacI (fragment): lac repressor; lacI; The lac repressor binds to the lac operator to inhibit transcription in E. coli. This inhibition can be relieved by adding lactose or isopropyl-β-D-thiogalactopyranoside (IPTG).
    640..1228    -  rep_origin     ori: high-copy-number ColE1/pMB1/pBR322/pUC origin of replication
   1399..2259    -  CDS            AmpR: β-lactamase; bla; confers resistance to ampicillin, carbenicillin, and related antibiotics
   2260..2364    -  promoter       AmpR promoter: bla
   2459..2494    +  CDS            rop (fragment): Rop protein, which maintains plasmids at low copy number; rop
   2596..2695    +  misc_feature   bom (fragment): basis of mobility region from pBR322
   2701..2767    -  CDS            lacZα (fragment): LacZα fragment of β-galactosidase; lacZ fragment
   3945..4274    +  CDS            nef (fragment): NEF_HV1A2 - Experimental evidence at protein level: Swiss-Prot protein existence level 1. Extracellular Nef protein targets CD4(+) T-lymphocytes for apoptosis by interacting with CXCR4 surface receptors. From Human immunodeficiency virus type 1 group M subtype B (isolate ARV2/SF2) (HIV-1).
   4322..4579    +  LTR            5' LTR (truncated): truncated 5' long terminal repeat (LTR) from HIV-1
   4627..4751    +  misc_feature   HIV-1 Ψ: packaging signal of human immunodeficiency virus type 1
   4735..6234    +  CDS            gag (sequence partly withheld): GAG_HV1N5 - Experimental evidence at protein level: Swiss-Prot protein existence level 1. [p6-gag]: Plays a role in budding of the assembled particle by interacting with the host class E VPS proteins TSG101 and PDCD6IP/AIP1. From Human immunodeficiency virus type 1 group M subtype B (isolate NY5) (HIV-1).
   6030..9041    +  CDS            HIV-1 pol: pol protein from human immunodeficiency virus 1; pol
   8986..9561    +  CDS            vif: VIF_HV1N5 - Experimental evidence at protein level: Swiss-Prot protein existence level 1. Counteracts the innate antiviral activity of host APOBEC3F and APOBEC3G. Forms a complex with host APOBEC3F and APOBEC3G thus preventing the entry of these lethally hypermutating enzymes into progeny virions. Recruits an active E3 ubiquitin ligase complex composed of elongin BC, CUL5, and RBX2 to induce polyubiquitination of APOBEC3G and APOBEC3F. In turn, they are directed to the 26S proteasome for degradation. Vif interaction with APOBEC3G also blocks its cytidine deaminase activity in a proteasome-inde
   9583..9795    +  CDS            vpr (fragment): VPR_HV1N5 - Experimental evidence at protein level: Swiss-Prot protein existence level 1. During virus entry, plays a role in the transport of the viral pre-integration (PIC) complex to the host nucleus. This function is crucial for viral infection of non-dividing macrophages. May act directly at the nuclear pore complex, by binding nucleoporins phenylalanine-glycine (FG)-repeat regions. From Human immunodeficiency virus type 1 group M subtype B (isolate NY5) (HIV-1).
   9779..9994    +  CDS            tat (fragment): TAT_HV1H2 - Experimental evidence at protein level: Swiss-Prot protein existence level 1. Extracellular circulating Tat can be endocytosed by surrounding uninfected cells via the binding to several surface receptors such as CD26, CXCR4, heparan sulfate proteoglycans (HSPG) or LDLR. Neurons are rarely infected, but they internalize Tat via their LDLR. Through its interaction with nuclear HATs, Tat is potentially able to control the acetylation-dependent cellular gene expression. Modulates the expression of many cellular genes involved in cell survival, proliferation or in coding for cytokines o
  10010..10252   +  CDS            vpu: VPU_HV1B1 - Experimental evidence at protein level: Swiss-Prot protein existence level 1. Enhances virion budding by targeting host CD4 and Tetherin/BST2 to proteasome degradation. Degradation of CD4 prevents any unwanted premature interactions between viral Env and its host receptor CD4 in the endoplasmic reticulum. Degradation of antiretroviral protein Tetherin/BST2 is important for virion budding, as BST2 tethers new viral particles to the host cell membrane. Mechanistically, Vpu bridges either CD4 or BST2 to BTRC, a substrate recognition subunit of the Skp1/Cullin/F-box protein E3 ubiquiti
  10352..12733   +  CDS            env (fragment): ENV_HV1B1 - Experimental evidence at protein level: Swiss-Prot protein existence level 1. [Transmembrane protein gp41]: Acts as a class I viral fusion protein. Under the current model, the protein has at least 3 conformational states: pre-fusion native state, pre-hairpin intermediate state, and post-fusion hairpin state. During fusion of viral and target intracellular membranes, the coiled coil regions (heptad repeats) assume a trimer-of-hairpins structure, positioning the fusion peptide in close proximity to the C-terminal region of the ectodomain. The formation of this structure appears to d
  12756..14402   +  CDS            luciferase: firefly luciferase; luc
  14402..14920   +  CDS            nef (fragment): NEF_HV1BR - Experimental evidence at protein level: Swiss-Prot protein existence level 1. Extracellular Nef protein targets CD4(+) T-lymphocytes for apoptosis by interacting with CXCR4 surface receptors (PubMed:14990729). From Human immunodeficiency virus type 1 group M subtype B (isolate BRU/LAI) (HIV-1).
  15045..15225   +  LTR            5' LTR (truncated): truncated 5' long terminal repeat (LTR) from HIV-1
  15399..15479   +  CDS            C8orf44 (fragment): CH044_HUMAN - Experimental evidence at transcript level: Swiss-Prot protein existence level 2. From Homo sapiens (Human).
  16272..64      +  CDS            EEF1AKMT2 (fragment) (across the origin): EFMT2_HUMAN - Also known as C10orf138, METTL10 From Homo sapiens (Human).
>Addgene plasmid #238415 | Amber-free pNL4-3 FLuc Env-RT- | addgene full sequence | sequence record 472907 | Addgene NGS Result
TTTGGTAGAGGCAGCGTTTTGCCGTGTGGCCCTGGCTGGTCTCGAACTCCTGGGCTCAAGTGATCCAGCC
TCAGCCTCCCAAAGTGCTGGGACAACCGGGGCCAGTCACTGCACCTGGCCCTAAACCATAATTTCTAATC
TTTTGGCTAATTTGTTAGTCCTACAAAGGCAGTCTAGTCCCCAGGCAAAAAGGGGGTTTGTTTCGGGAAA
GGGCTGTTACTGTCTTTGTTTCAAACTATAAACTAAGTTCCTCCTAAACTTAGTTCGGCCTACACCCAGG
AATGAACAAGGAGAGCTTGGAGGTTAGAAGCACGATGGAATTGGTTAGGTCAGATCTCTTTCACTGTCTG
AGTTATAATTTTGCAATGGTGGTTCAAAGACTGCCCGCTTCTGACACCAGTCGCTGCATTAATGAATCGG
CCAACGCGCGGGGAGAGGCGGTTTGCGTATTGGGCGCTCTTCCGCTTCCTCGCTCACTGACTCGCTGCGC
TCGGTCGTTCGGCTGCGGCGAGCGGTATCAGCTCACTCAAAGGCGGTAATACGGTTATCCACAGAATCAG
GGGATAACGCAGGAAAGAACATGTGAGCAAAAGGCCAGCAAAAGGCCAGGAACCGTAAAAAGGCCGCGTT
GCTGGCGTTTTTCCATAGGCTCCGCCCCCCTGACGAGCATCACAAAAATCGACGCTCAAGTCAGAGGTGG
CGAAACCCGACAGGACTATAAAGATACCAGGCGTTTCCCCCTGGAAGCTCCCTCGTGCGCTCTCCTGTTC
CGACCCTGCCGCTTACCGGATACCTGTCCGCCTTTCTCCCTTCGGGAAGCGTGGCGCTTTCTCATAGCTC
ACGCTGTAGGTATCTCAGTTCGGTGTAGGTCGTTCGCTCCAAGCTGGGCTGTGTGCACGAACCCCCCGTT
CAGCCCGACCGCTGCGCCTTATCCGGTAACTATCGTCTTGAGTCCAACCCGGTAAGACACGACTTATCGC
CACTGGCAGCAGCCACTGGTAACAGGATTAGCAGAGCGAGGTATGTAGGCGGTGCTACAGAGTTCTTGAA
GTGGTGGCCTAACTACGGCTACACTAGAAGAACAGTATTTGGTATCTGCGCTCTGCTGAAGCCAGTTACC
TTCGGAAAAAGAGTTGGTAGCTCTTGATCCGGCAAACAAACCACCGCTGGTAGCGGTGGTTTTTTTGTTT
GCAAGCAGCAGATTACGCGCAGAAAAAAAGGATCTCAAGAAGATCCTTTGATCTTTTCTACGGGGTCTGA
CGCTCAGTGGAACGAAAACTCACGTTAAGGGATTTTGGTCATGAGATTATCAAAAAGGATCTTCACCTAG
ATCCTTTTAAATTAAAAATGAAGTTTTAAATCAATCTAAAGTATATATGAGTAAACTTGGTCTGACAGTT
ACCAATGCTTAATCAGTGAGGCACCTATCTCAGCGATCTGTCTATTTCGTTCATCCATAGTTGCCTGACT
CCCCGTCGTGTAGATAACTACGATACGGGAGGGCTTACCATCTGGCCCCAGTGCTGCAATGATACCGCGA
GACCCACGCTCACCGGCTCCAGATTTATCAGCAATAAACCAGCCAGCCGGAAGGGCCGAGCGCAGAAGTG
GTCCTGCAACTTTATCCGCCTCCATCCAGTCTATTAATTGTTGCCGGGAAGCTAGAGTAAGTAGTTCGCC
AGTTAATAGTTTGCGCAACGTTGTTGCCATTGCTACAGGCATCGTGGTGTCACGCTCGTCGTTTGGTATG
GCTTCATTCAGCTCCGGTTCCCAACGATCAAGGCGAGTTACATGATCCCCCATGTTGTGCAAAAAAGCGG
TTAGCTCCTTCGGTCCTCCGATCGTTGTCAGAAGTAAGTTGGCCGCAGTGTTATCACTCATGGTTATGGC
AGCACTGCATAATTCTCTTACTGTCATGCCATCCGTAAGATGCTTTTCTGTGACTGGTGAGTACTCAACC
AAGTCATTCTGAGAATAGTGTATGCGGCGACCGAGTTGCTCTTGCCCGGCGTCAATACGGGATAATACCG
CGCCACATAGCAGAACTTTAAAAGTGCTCATCATTGGAAAACGTTCTTCGGGGCGAAAACTCTCAAGGAT
CTTACCGCTGTTGAGATCCAGTTCGATGTAACCCACTCGTGCACCCAACTGATCTTCAGCATCTTTTACT
TTCACCAGCGTTTCTGGGTGAGCAAAAACAGGAAGGCAAAATGCCGCAAAAAAGGGAATAAGGGCGACAC
GGAAATGTTGAATACTCATACTCTTCCTTTTTCAATATTATTGAAGCATTTATCAGGGTTATTGTCTCAT
GAGCGGATACATATTTGAATGTATTTAGAAAAATAAACAAATAGGGGTTCCGCGCACATTTCCCCGAAAA
GTGCCACCTGACGTCTAAGAAACCATTATTATCATGACATTAACCTATAAAAATAGGCGTATCACGAGGC
CCTTTCGTCTCGCGCGTTTCGGTGATGACGGTGAAAACCTCTGACACATGCAGCTCCCGGAGACGGTCAC
AGCTTGTCTGTAAGCGGATGCCGGGAGCAGACAAGCCCGTCAGGGCGCGTCAGCGGGTGTTGGCGGGTGT
CGGGGCTGGCTTAACTATGCGGCATCAGAGCAGATTGTACTGAGAGTGCACCATATGCGGTGTGAAATAC
CGCACAGATGCGTAAGGAGAAAATACCGCATCAGGCGCCATTCGCCATTCAGGCTGCGCAACTGTTGGGA
AGGGCGATCGGTGCGGGCCTCTTCGCTATTACGCCAGGGGAGGCAGAGATTGCAGTAAGCTGAGATCGCA
GCACTGCACTCCAGCCTGGGCGACAGAGTAAGACTCTGTCTCAAAAATAAAATAAATAAATCAATCAGAT
ATTCCAATCTTTTCCTTTATTTATTTATTTATTTTCTATTTTGGAAACACAGTCCTTCCTTATTCCAGAA
TTACACATATATTCTATTTTTCTTTATATGCTCCAGTTTTTTTTAGACCTTCACCTGAAATGTGTGTATA
CAAAATCTAGGCCAGTCCAGCAGAGCCTAAAGGTAAAAAATAAAATAATAAAAAATAAATAAAATCTAGC
TCACTCCTTCACATCAAAATGGAGATACAGCTGTTAGCATTAAATACCAAATAACCCATCTTGTCCTCAA
TAATTTTAAGCGCCTCTCTCCACCACATCTAACTCCTGTCAAAGGCATGTGCCCCTTCCGGGCGCTCTGC
TGTGCTGCCAACCAACTGGCATGTGGACTCTGCAGGGTCCCTAACTGCCAAGCCCCACAGTGTGCCCTGA
GGCTGCCCCTTCCTTCTAGCGGCTGCCCCCACTCGGCTTTGCTTTCCCTAGTTTCAGTTACTTGCGTTCA
GCCAAGGTCTGAAACTAGGTGCGCACAGAGCGGTAAGACTGCGAGAGAAAGAGACCAGCTTTACAGGGGG
TTTATCACAGTGCACCCTGACAGTCGTCAGCCTCACAGGGGGTTTATCACATTGCACCCTGACAGTCGTC
AGCCTCACAGGGGGTTTATCACAGTGCACCCTTACAATCATTCCATTTGATTCACAATTTTTTTAGTCTC
TACTGTGCCTAACTTGTAAGTTAAATTTGATCAGAGGTGTGTTCCCAGAGGGGAAAACAGTATATACAGG
GTTCAGTACTATCGCATTTCAGGCCTCCACCTGGGTCTTGGAATGTGTCCCCCGAGGGGTGATGACTACC
TCAGTTGGATCTCCACAGGTCACAGTGACACAAGATAACCAAGACACCTCCCAAGGCTACCACAATGGGC
CGCCCTCCACGTGCACATGGCCGGAGGAACTGCCATGTCGGAGGTGCAAGCACACCTGCGCATCAGAGTC
CTTGGTGTGGAGGGAGGGACCAGCGCAGCTTCCAGCCATCCACCTGATGAACAGAACCTAGGGAAAGCCC
CAGTTCTACTTACACCAGGAAAGGCTGGAAGGGCTAATTTGGTCCCAAAAAAGACAAGAGATCCTTGATC
TGTGGATCTACCACACACAAGGCTACTTCCCTGATTGGCAGAACTACACACCAGGGCCAGGGATCAGATA
TCCACTGACCTTTGGATGGTGCTTCAAGTTAGTACCAGTTGAACCAGAGCAAGTAGAAGAGGCCAATGAA
GGAGAGAACAACAGCTTGTTACACCCTATGAGCCAGCATGGGATGGAGGACCCGGAGGGAGAAGTATTAG
TGTGGAAGTTTGACAGCCTCCTAGCATTTCGTCACATGGCCCGAGAGCTGCATCCGGAGTACTACAAAGA
CTGCTGACATCGAGCTTTCTACAAGGGACTTTCCGCTGGGGACTTTCCAGGGAGGTGTGGCCTGGGCGGG
ACTGGGGAGTGGCGAGCCCTCAGATGCTACATATAAGCAGCTGCTTTTTGCCTGTACTGGGTCTCTCTGG
TTAGACCAGATCTGAGCCTGGGAGCTCTCTGGCTAACTAGGGAACCCACTGCTTAAGCCTCAATAAAGCT
TGCCTTGAGTGCTCAAAGTAGTGTGTGCCCGTCTGTTGTGTGACTCTGGTAACTAGAGATCCCTCAGACC
CTTTTAGTCAGTGTGGAAAATCTCTAGCAGTGGCGCCCGAACAGGGACTTGAAAGCGAAAGTAAAGCCAG
AGGAGATCTCTCGACGCAGGACTCGGCTTGCTGAAGCGCGCACGGCAAGAGGCGAGGGGCGGCGACTGGT
GAGTACGCCAAAAATTTTGACTAGCGGAGGCTAGAAGGAGAGAGATGGGTGCGAGAGCGTCGGTATTAAG
CGGGGGAGAATTAGATAAATGGGAAAAAATTCGGTTAAGGCCAGGGGGAAAGAAACAATATAAACTAAAA
CATATAGTATGGGCAAGCAGGGAGCTAGAACGATTCGCAGTTAATCCTGGCCTTTTAGAGACATCAGAAG
GCTGTAGACAAATACTGGGACAGCTACAACCATCCCTTCAGACAGGATCAGAAGAACTTAGATCATTATA
TAATACAATAGCAGTCCTCTATTGTGTGCATCAAAGGATAGATGTAAAAGACACCAAGGAAGCCTTAGAT
AAGATAGAGGAAGAGCAAAACAAAAGTAAGAAAAAGGCACAGCAAGCAGCAGCTGACACAGGAAACAACA
GCCAGGTCAGCCAAAATTAC
[693 nt withheld, positions 5131-5823]
GCTGAAGCAATGAGCCAAGTAACAAATCCAGCTACCATAATGATACAGAAAGGCAATTTTAGGAACCAAA
GAAAGACTGTTAAGTGTTTCAATTGTGGCAAAGAAGGGCACATAGCCAAAAATTGCAGGGCCCCTAGGAA
AAAGGGCTGTTGGAAATGTGGAAAGGAAGGACACCAAATGAAAGATTGTACTGAGAGACAGGCTAATTTT
TTAGGGAAGATCTGGCCTTCCCACAAGGGAAGGCCAGGGAATTTTCTTCAGAGCAGACCAGAGCCAACAG
CCCCACCAGAAGAGAGCTTCAGGTTTGGGGAAGAGACAACAACTCCCTCTCAGAAGCAGGAGCCGATAGA
CAAGGAACTGTATCCTTTAGCTTCCCTCAGATCACTCTTTGGCAGCGACCCCTCGTCACAATAAAGATAG
GGGGGCAATTAAAGGAAGCTCTATTAGATACAGGAGCAGATGATACAGTATTAGAAGAAATGAATTTGCC
AGGAAGATGGAAACCAAAAATGATAGGGGGAATTGGAGGTTTTATCAAAGTAAGACAGTATGATCAGATA
CTCATAGAAATCTGCGGACATAAAGCTATAGGTACAGTATTAGTAGGACCTACACCTGTCAACATAATTG
GAAGAAATCTGTTGACTCAGATTGGCTGCACTTTAAATTTTCCCATTAGTCCTATTGAGACTGTACCAGT
AAAATTAAAGCCAGGAATGGATGGCCCAAAAGTTAAACAATGGCCATTGACAGAAGAAAAAATAAAAGCA
TTAGTAGAAATTTGTACAGAAATGGAAAAGGAAGGAAAAATTTCAAAAATTGGGCCTGAAAATCCATACA
ATACTCCAGTATTTGCCATAAAGAAAAAAGACAGTACTAAATGGAGAAAATTAGTAGATTTCAGAGAACT
TAATAAGAGAACTCAAGATTTCTGGGAAGTTCAATTAGGAATACCACATCCTGCAGGGTTAAAACAGAAA
AAATCAGTAACAGTACTGGATGTGGGCGATGCATATTTTTCAGTTCCCTTAGATAAAGACTTCAGGAAGT
ATACTGCATTTACCATACCTAGTATAAACAATGAGACACCAGGGATTAGATATCAGTACAATGTGCTTCC
ACAGGGATGGAAAGGATCACCAGCAATATTCCAGTGTAGCATGACAAAAATCTTAGAGCCTTTTAGAAAA
CAAAATCCAGACATAGTCATCTATCAATACATGGATGATTTGTATGTAGGATCTGACTTAGAAATAGGGC
AGCATAGAACAAAAATAGAGGAACTGAGACAACATCTGTTGAGGTGGGGATTTACCACACCAGACAAAAA
ACATCAGAAAGAACCTCCATTCCTTTGGATGGGTTATGAACTCCATCCTGATAAATGGACAGTACAGCCT
ATAGTGCTGCCAGAAAAGGACAGCTGGACTGTCAATGACATACAGAAATTAGTGGGAAAATTGAATTGGG
CAAGTCAGATTTATGCAGGGATTAAAGTAAGGCAATTATGTAAACTTCTTAGGGGAACCAAAGCACTAAC
AGAAGTAGTACCACTAACAGAAGAAGCAGAGCTAGAACTGGCAGAAAACAGGGAGATTCTAAAAGAACCG
GTACATGGAGTGTATTATGACCCATCAAAAGACTTAATAGCAGAAATACAGAAGCAGGGGCAAGGCCAAT
GGACATATCAAATTTATCAAGAGCCATTTAAAAATCTGAAAACAGGAAAGTATGCAAGAATGAAGGGTGC
CCACACTAATGATGTGAAACAATTAACAGAGGCAGTACAAAAAATAGCCACAGAAAGCATAGTAATATGG
GGAAAGACTCCTAAATTTAAATTACCCATACAAAAGGAAACATGGGAAGCATGGTGGACAGAGTATTGGC
AAGCCACCTGGATTCCTGAGTGGGAGTTTGTCAATACCCCTCCCTTAGTGAAGTTATGGTACCAGTTAGA
GAAAGAACCCATAATAGGAGCAGAAACTTTCTATGTAGATGGGGCAGCCAATAGGGAAACTAAATTAGGA
AAAGCAGGATATGTAACTGACAGAGGAAGACAAAAAGTTGTCCCCCTAACGGACACAACAAATCAGAAGA
CTGAGTTACAAGCAATTCATCTAGCTTTGCAGGATTCGGGATTAGAAGTAAACATAGTGACAGACTCACA
ATATGCATTGGGAATCATTCAAGCACAACCAGATAAGAGTGAATCAGAGTTAGTCAGTCAAATAATAGAG
CAGTTAATAAAAAAGGAAAAAGTCTACCTGGCATGGGTACCAGCACACAAAGGAATTGGAGGAAATGAAC
AAGTAGATAAATTGGTCAGTGCTGGAATCAGGAAAGTACTATTTTTAGATGGAATAGATAAGGCCCAAGA
AGAACATGAGAAATATCACAGTAATTGGAGAGCAATGGCTAGTGATTTTAACCTACCACCTGTAGTAGCA
AAAGAAATAGTAGCCAGCTGTGATAAATGTCAGCTAAAAGGGGAAGCCATGCATGGACAAGTAGACTGTA
GCCCAGGAATATGGCAGCTAGATTGTACACATTTAGAAGGAAAAGTTATCTTGGTAGCAGTTCATGTAGC
CAGTGGATATATAGAAGCAGAAGTAATTCCAGCAGAGACAGGGCAAGAAACAGCATACTTCCTCTTAAAA
TTAGCAGGAAGATGGCCAGTAAAAACAGTACATACAGACAATGGCAGCAATTTCACCAGTACTACAGTTA
AGGCCGCCTGTTGGTGGGCGGGGATCAAGCAGGAATTTGGCATTCCCTACAATCCCCAAAGTCAAGGAGT
AATAGAATCTATGAATAAAGAATTAAAGAAAATTATAGGACAGGTAAGAGATCAGGCTGAACATCTTAAG
ACAGCAGTACAAATGGCAGTATTCATCCACAATTTTAAAAGAAAAGGGGGGATTGGGGGGTACAGTGCAG
GGGAAAGAATAGTAGACATAATAGCAACAGACATACAAACTAAAGAATTACAAAAACAAATTACAAAAAT
TCAAAATTTTCGGGTTTATTACAGGGACAGCAGAGATCCAGTTTGGAAAGGACCAGCAAAGCTCCTCTGG
AAAGGTGAAGGGGCAGTAGTAATACAAGATAATAGTGACATAAAAGTAGTGCCAAGAAGAAAAGCAAAGA
TCATCAGGGATTATGGAAAACAGATGGCAGGTGATGATTGTGTGGCAAGTAGACAGGATGAGGATTAACA
CATGGAAAAGATTAGTAAAACACCATATGTATATTTCAAGGAAAGCTAAGGACTGGTTTTATAGACATCA
CTATGAAAGTACTAATCCAAAAATAAGTTCAGAAGTACACATCCCACTAGGGGATGCTAAATTAGTAATA
ACAACATATTGGGGTCTGCATACAGGAGAAAGAGACTGGCATTTGGGTCAGGGAGTCTCCATAGAATGGA
GGAAAAAGAGATATAGCACACAAGTAGACCCTGACCTAGCAGACCAACTAATTCATCTGCACTATTTTGA
TTGTTTTTCAGAATCTGCTATAAGAAATACCATATTAGGACGTATAGTTAGTCCTAGGTGTGAATATCAA
GCAGGACATAACAAGGTAGGATCTCTACAGTACTTGGCACTAGCAGCATTAATAAAACCAAAACAGATAA
AGCCACCTTTGCCTAGTGTTAGGAAACTGACAGAGGACAGATGGAACAAGCCCCAGAAGACCAAGGGCCA
CAGAGGGAGCCATACAATGAATGGACACTAGAGCTTTTAGAGGAACTTAATTAAGAGTGAAGCTGTTAGA
CATTTTCCTAGGATATGGCTCCATAACTTAGGACAACATATCTATGAAACTTACGGGGATACTTGGGCAG
GAGTGGAAGCCATAATAAGAATTCTGCAACAACTGCTGTTTATCCATTTCAGAATTGGGTGTCGACATAG
CAGAATAGGCGTTACTCGACAGAGGAGAGCAAGAAATGGAGCCAGTAGATCCTAGACTAGAGCCCTGGAA
GCATCCAGGAAGTCAGCCTAAAACTGCTTGTACCAATTGCTATTGTAAAAAGTGTTGCTTTCATTGCCAA
GTTTGTTTCATGACAAAAGCCTTAGGCATCTCCTATGGCAGGAAGAAGCGGAGACAGCGACGAAGAGCTC
ATCAGAACAGTCAGACTCATCAAGCTTCTCTATCAAAGCAGTAAGTAGTACATGTAATGCAACCTATAAT
AGTAGCAATAGTAGCATTAGTAGTAGCAATAATAATAGCAATAGTTGTGTGGTCCATAGTAATCATAGAA
TATAGGAAAATATTAAGACAAAGAAAAATAGACAGGTTAATTGATAGACTAATAGAAAGAGCAGAAGACA
GTGGCAATGAGAGTGAAGGAGAAGTATCAGCACTTGTGGAGATGGGGGTGGAAATGGGGCACCATGCTCC
TTGGGATATTGATGATCTGTAGTGCTACAGAAAAATTGTGGGTCACAGTCTATTATGGGGTACCTGTGTG
GAAGGAAGCAACCACCACTCTATTTTGTGCATCAGATGCTAAAGCATATATGATACAGAGGTACATAATG
TTTGGGCCACACATGCCTGTGTACCCACAGACCCCAACCCACAAGAAGTAGTATTGGTAAATGTGACAGA
AAATTTTAACATGTGGAAAAATGACATGGTAGAACAGATGCATGAGGATATAATCAGTTTATGGGATCAA
AGCCTAAAGCCATGTGTAAAATTAACCCCACTCTGTGTTAGTTTAAAGTGCACTGATTTGAAGAATGATA
CTAATACCAATAGTAGTAGCGGGAGATAAATATAAGAGAAAGGAGAGATAAAAAACTGCTCTTTCAATAT
CAGCACAAGCATAAGAGATAAGGTGCAGAAAGAATATGCATTCTTTTATAAACTTGATATAGTACCAATA
GATAATACCAGCTATAGGTTGATAAGTTGTAACACCTCAGTCATTACACAGGCCTGTCCAAAGGTATCCT
TTGAGCCAATTCCCATACATTATTGTGCCCCGGCTGGTTTTGCGATTCTAAAATGTAATAATAAGACGTT
CAATGGAACAGGACCATGTACAAATGTCAGCACAGTACAATGTACACATGGAATCAGGCCAGTAGTATCA
ACTCAACTGCTGTTAAATGGCAGTCTAGCAGAAGAAGATGTAGTAATTAGATCTGCCAATTTCACAGACA
ATGCTAAAACCATAATAGTACAGCTGAACACATCTGTAGAAATTAATTGTACAAGACCCAACAACAATAC
AAGAAAAAGTATCCGTATCCAGAGGGGACCAGGGAGAGCATTTGTTACAATAGGAAAAATAGGAAATATG
AGACAAGCACATTGTAACATTAGTAGAGCAAAATGGAATGCCACTTTAAAACAGATAGCTAGCAAATTAA
GAGAACAATTTGGAAATAATAAAACAATAATCTTTAAGCAATCCTCAGGAGGGGACCCAGAAATTGTAAC
GCACAGTTTTAATTGTGGAGGGGAATTTTTCTACTGTAATTCAACACAACTGTTTAATAGTACTTGGTTT
AATAGTACTTGGAGTACTGAAGGGTCAAATAACACTGAAGGAAGTGACACAATCACACTCCCATGCAGAA
TAAAACAATTTATAAACATGTGGCAGGAAGTAGGAAAAGCAATGTATGCCCCTCCCATCAGTGGACAAAT
TAGATGTTCATCAAATATTACTGGGCTGCTATTAACAAGAGATGGTGGTAATAACAACAATGGGTCCGAG
ATCTTCAGACCTGGAGGAGGCGATATGAGGGACAATTGGAGAAGTGAATTATATAAATATAAAGTAGTAA
AAATTGAACCATTAGGAGTAGCACCCACCAAGGCAAAGAGAAGAGTGGTGCAGAGAGAAAAAAGAGCAGT
GGGAATAGGAGCTTTGTTCCTTGGGTTCTTGGGAGCAGCAGGAAGCACTATGGGCGCAGCGTCAATGACG
CTGACGGTACAGGCCAGACAATTATTGTCTGATATAGTGCAGCAGCAGAACAATTTGCTGAGGGCTATTG
AGGCGCAACAGCATCTGTTGCAACTCACAGTCTGGGGCATCAAACAGCTCCAGGCAAGAATCCTGGCTGT
GGAAAGATACCTAAAGGATCAACAGCTCCTGGGGATTTGGGGTTGCTCTGGAAAACTCATTTGCACCACT
GCTGTGCCTTGGAATGCTAGTTGGAGTAATAAATCTCTGGAACAGATTTGGAATAACATGACCTGGATGG
AGTGGGACAGAGAAATTAACAATTACACAAGCTTAATACACTCCTTAATTGAAGAATCGCAAAACCAGCA
AGAAAAGAATGAACAAGAATTATTGGAATTAGATAAATGGGCAAGTTTGTGGAATTGGTTTAACATAACA
AATTGGCTGTGGTATATAAAATTATTCATAATGATAGTAGGAGGCTTGGTAGGTTTAAGAATAGTTTTTG
CTGTACTTTCTATAGTGAATAGAGTTAGGCAGGGATATTCACCATTATCGTTTCAGACCCACCTCCCAAT
CCCGAGGGGACCCGACAGGCCCGAAGGAATAGAAGAAGAAGGTGGAGAGAGAGACAGAGACAGATCCATT
CGATTAGTGAACGGATCCTTAGCACTTATCTGGGACGATCTGCGGAGCCTGTGCCTCTTCAGCTACCACC
GCTTGAGAGACTTACTCTTGATTGTAACGAGGATTGTGGAACTTCTGGGACGCAGGGGGTGGGAAGCCCT
CAAATATTGGTGGAATCTCCTACAATATTGGAGTCAGGAGCTAAAGAATAATGCTGTTAGCTTGCTCAAT
GCCACAGCCATAGCAGTAGCTGAGGGGACAGATAGGGTTATAGAAGTAGTACAAGGAGCTTGTAGAGCTA
TTCGCCACATACCTAGAAGAATAAGACAGGGCTTGGAAAGGATTTTGCTATAAGATGGGTGGCGCGGCCG
CTGAAGACGCCAAAAACATAAAGAAAGGCCCGGCGCCATTCTATCCTCTAGAGGATGGAACCGCTGGAGA
GCAACTGCATAAGGCTATGAAGAGATACGCCCTGGTTCCTGGAACAATTGCTTTTACAGATGCACATATC
GAGGTGAACATCACGTACGCGGAATACTTCGAAATGTCCGTTCGGTTGGCAGAAGCTATGAAACGATATG
GGCTGAATACAAATCACAGAATCGTCGTATGCAGTGAAAACTCTCTTCAATTCTTTATGCCGGTGTTGGG
CGCGTTATTTATCGGAGTTGCAGTTGCGCCCGCGAACGACATTTATAATGAACGTGAATTGCTCAACAGT
ATGAACATTTCGCAGCCTACCGTAGTGTTTGTTTCCAAAAAGGGGTTGCAAAAAATTTTGAACGTGCAAA
AAAAATTACCAATAATCCAGAAAATTATTATCATGGATTCTAAAACGGATTACCAGGGATTTCAGTCGAT
GTACACGTTCGTCACATCTCATCTACCTCCCGGTTTTAATGAATACGATTTTGTACCAGAGTCCTTTGAT
CGTGACAAAACAATTGCACTGATAATGAATTCCTCTGGATCTACTGGGTTACCTAAGGGTGTGGCCCTTC
CGCATAGAACTGCCTGCGTCAGATTCTCGCATGCCAGAGATCCTATTTTTGGCAATCAAATCATTCCGGA
TACTGCGATTTTAAGTGTTGTTCCATTCCATCACGGTTTTGGAATGTTTACTACACTCGGATATTTGATA
TGTGGATTTCGAGTCGTCTTAATGTATAGATTTGAAGAAGAGCTGTTTTTACGATCCCTTCAGGATTACA
AAATTCAAAGTGCGTTGCTAGTACCAACCCTATTTTCATTCTTCGCCAAAAGCACTCTGATTGACAAATA
CGATTTATCTAATTTACACGAAATTGCTTCTGGGGGCGCACCTCTTTCGAAAGAAGTCGGGGAAGCGGTT
GCAAAACGCTTCCATCTTCCAGGGATACGACAAGGATATGGGCTCACTGAGACTACATCAGCTATTCTGA
TTACACCCGAGGGGGATGATAAACCGGGCGCGGTCGGTAAAGTTGTTCCATTTTTTGAAGCGAAGGTTGT
GGATCTGGATACCGGGAAAACGCTGGGCGTTAATCAGAGAGGCGAATTATGTGTCAGAGGACCTATGATT
ATGTCCGGTTATGTAAACAATCCGGAAGCGACCAACGCCTTGATTGACAAGGATGGATGGCTACATTCTG
GAGACATAGCTTACTGGGACGAAGACGAACACTTCTTCATAGTTGACCGCTTGAAGTCTTTAATTAAATA
CAAAGGATATCAGGTGGCCCCCGCTGAATTGGAATCGATATTGTTACAACACCCCAACATCTTCGACGCG
GGCGTGGCAGGTCTTCCCGACGATGACGCCGGTGAACTTCCCGCCGCCGTTGTTGTTTTGGAGCACGGAA
AGACGATGACGGAAAAAGAGATCGTGGATTACGTCGCCAGTCAAGTAACAACCGCGAAAAAGTTGCGCGG
AGGAGTTGTGTTTGTGGACGAAGTACCGAAAGGTCTTACCGGAAAACTCGACGCAAGAAAAATCAGAGAG
ATCCTCATAAAGGCCAAGAAGGGCGGAAAGTCCAAATTGCTCGAGACCTAAAAAAACATGGAGCAATCAC
AAGTAGCAATACAGCAGCTAACAATGCTGCTTGTGCCTGGCTAAAAGCACAAGAGGAGGAAGAGGTGGGT
TTTCCAGTCACACCTCAGGTACCTTTAAGACCAATGACTTACAAGGCAGCTGTAGATCTTAGCCACTTTT
TAAAAGAAAAGGGGGGACTGGAAGGGCTAATTCACTCCCAAAGAAGACAAGATATCCTTGATCTGTGGAT
CTACCACACACAAGGCTACTTCCCTGATTGGCAGAACTACACACCAGGGCCAGGGGTCAGATATCCACTG
ACCTTTGGATGGTGCTACAAGCTAGTACCAGTTGAGCCAGATAAGGTAGAAGAGGCCAATAAAGGAGAGA
ACACCAGCTTGTTACACCCTGTGAGCCTGCATGGAATGGATGACCCTGAGAGAGAAGTGTTAGAGTGGAG
GTTTGACAGCCGCCTAGCATTTCATCACGTGGCCCGAGAGCTGCATCCGGAGTACTTCAAGAACTGCTGA
CATCGAGCTTGCTACAAGGGACTTTCCGCTGGGGACTTTCCAGGGAGGCGTGGCCTGGGCGGGACTGGGG
AGTGGCGAGCCCTCAGATGCTGCATATAAGCAGCTGCTTTTTGCCTGTACTGGGTCTCTCTGGTTAGACC
AGATCTGAGCCTGGGAGCTCTCTGGCTAACTAGGGAACCCACTGCTTAAGCCTCAATAAAGCTTGCCTTG
AGTGCTTCAAGTAGTGTGTGCCCGTCTGTTGTGTGACTCTGGTAACTAGAGATCCCTCAGACCCTTTTAG
TCAGTGTGGAAAATCTCTAGCACCCAGGAGGTAGAGGTTGCAGTGAGCCAAGATCGCGCCACTGCATTCC
AGCCTGGGCAAGAAAACAAGACTGTCTAAAATAATAATAATAAGTTAAGGGTATTAAATATATTTATACA
TGGAGGTCATAAAAATATATATATTTGGGCTGGGCGCAGTGGCTCACACCTGCGCCCGGCCCTTTGGGAG
GCCGAGGCAGGTGGATCACCTGAGTTTGGGAGTTCCAGACCAGCCTGACCAACATGGAGAAACCCCTTCT
CTGTGTATTTTTAGTAGATTTTATTTTATGTGTATTTTATTCACAGGTATTTCTGGAAAACTGAAACTGT
TTTTCCTCTACTCTGATACCACAAGAATCATCAGCACAGAGGAAGACTTCTGTGATCAAATGTGGTGGGA
GAGGGAGGTTTTCACCAGCACATGAGCAGTCAGTTCTGCCGCAGACTCGGCGGGTGTCCTTCGGTTCAGT
TCCAACACCGCCTGCCTGGAGAGAGGTCAGACCACAGGGTGAGGGCTCAGTCCCCAAGACATAAACACCC
AAGACATAAACACCCAACAGGTCCACCCCGCCTGCTGCCCAGGCAGAGCCGATTCACCAAGACGGGAATT
AGGATAGAGAAAGAGTAAGTCACACAGAGCCGGCTGTGCGGGAGAACGGAGTTCTATTATGACTCAAATC
AGTCTCCCCAAGCATTCGGGGATCAGAGTTTTTAAGGATAACTTAGTGTGTAGGGGGCCAGTGAGTTGGA
GATGAAAGCGTAGGGAGTCGAAGGTGTCCTTTTGCGCCGAGTCAGTTCCTGGGTGGGGGCCACAAGATCG
GATGAGCCAGTTTATCAATCCGGGGGTGCCAGCTGATCCATGGAGTGCAGGGTCTGCAAAATATCTCAAG
CACTGATTGATCTTAGGTTTTACAATAGTGATGTTACCCCAGGAACAATTTGGGGAAGGTCAGAATCTTG
TAGCCTGTAGCTGCATGACTCCTAAACCATAATTTCTTTTTTGTTTTTTTTTTTTTATTTTTGAGACAGG
GTCTCACTCTGTCACCTAGGCTGGAGTGCAGTGGTGCAATCACAGCTCACTGCAGCCTCAACGTCGTAAG
CTCAAGCGATCCTCCCACCTCAGCCTGCCTGGTAGCTGAGACTACAAGCGACGCCCCAGTTAATTTTTGT
ATT
